>Addgene plasmid #89137 | VPCT-SUV39H2-L | addgene full sequence | sequence record 176086 | Addgene NGS Result
CACATTTCCCCGAAAAGTGCCACCTGACGTCTAAGAAACCATTATTATCATGACATTAACCTATAAAAAT
AGGCGTATCACGAGGCCCTTTCGTCTCGCGCGTTTCGGTGATGACGGTGAAAACCTCTGACACATGCAGC
TCCCGGAGACGGTCACAGCTTGTCTGTAAGCGGATGCCGGGAGCAGACAAGCCCGTCAGGGCGCGTCAGC
GGGTGTTGGCGGGTGTCGGGGCTGGCTTAACTATGCGGCATCAGAGCAGATTGTACTGAGAGTGCACCAT
ATGGACATATTGTCGTTAGAACGCGGCTACAATTAATACATAACCTTATGTATCATACACATACGATTTA
GGTGACACTATAGAACTCGATGTGGAATGTGTGTCAGTTAGGGTGTGGAAAGTCCCCAGGCTCCCCAGCA
GGCAGAAGTATGCAAAGCATGCATCTCAATTAGTCAGCAAGGAAAGTCCCCAGGCTCCCCAGCAGGCAGA
AGTATGCAAAGCATGCATCTCAATTAGTCAGCAACCATAGTCCCGCCCCTAACTCCGCCCATCCCGCCCC
TAACTCCGCCCAGTTCCGCCCATTCTCCGCCCCATGGCTGACTAATTTTTTTTATTTATGCAGAGGCCGA
GGCCGCCTCGGCCTCTGAGCTATTCCAGAAGTAGTGAAGAGGCTTTTTTGGAGGAGATCTAAGCTAGCGC
CGCCACCATGGGCCCTAAAAAGAAGCGTAAAGTCGCCCCCCCGACCGATGTCAGCCTGGGGGACGAGCTC
CACTTAGACGGCGAGGACGTGGCGATGGCGCATGCCGACGCGCTAGACGATTTCGATCTGGACATGTTGG
GGGACGGGGATTCCCCGGGTCCGGGATTTACCCCCCACGACTCCGCCCCCTACGGCGCTCTGGATATGGC
CGACTTCGAGTTTGAGCAGATGTTTACCGATGCCCTTGGAATTGACGAGTACGGTGGGGAATTCCCGGGG
ATCCTAATGGCGGCGGTCGGGGCCGAGGCGCGAGGAGCTTGGTGTGTGCCTTGCCTAGTTTCACTTGATA
CTCTTCAGGAATTATGTAGAAAAGAAAAGCTCACATGTAAATCGATTGGAATCACCAAAAGGAATCTAAA
CAATTATGAGGTGGAATACTTGTGTGACTACAAGGTAGTAAAGGATATGGAATATTATCTTGTAAAATGG
AAAGGATGGCCAGATTCTACAAATACTTGGGAACCTTTGCAAAATCTGAAGTGCCCGTTACTGCTTCAGC
AATTCTCTAATGACAAGCATAATTATTTATCTCAGGTAAAGAAAGGCAAAGCAATAACTCCAAAAGACAA
TAACAAAACTTTGAAACCTGCCATTGCTGAGTACATTGTGAAGAAGGCTAAACAACGGATAGCTCTGCAG
AGATGGCAAGATGAACTCAACAGAAGAAAGAATCATAAAGGAATGATATTTGTTGAAAATACTGTTGATT
TAGAGGGCCCACCTTCAGACTTCTATTACATTAACGAATACAAACCAGCTCCTGGAATCAGCTTAGTCAA
TGAAGCTACCTTTGGTTGTTCATGCACAGATTGCTTCTTTCAAAAATGTTGTCCTGCTGAAGCTGGAGTT
CTTTTGGCTTATAATAAAAACCAACAAATTAAAATCCCACCTGGTACTCCCATCTATGAATGCAACTCAA
GGTGTCAGTGTGGTCCTGATTGTCCCAATAGGATTGTACAAAAAGGCACACAGTATTCGCTTTGCATCTT
TCGAACTAGCAATGGACGTGGCTGGGGTGTAAAGACCCTTGTGAAGATTAAAAGAATGAGTTTTGTCATG
GAATATGTTGGAGAGGTAATCACAAGTGAAGAAGCTGAAAGACGAGGACAGTTCTATGACAACAAGGGAA
TCACGTATCTCTTTGATCTGGACTATGAGTCTGATGAATTCACAGTGGATGCGGCTCGATACGGCAATGT
GTCTCATTTTGTGAATCACAGCTGTGACCCAAATCTTCAGGTGTTCAATGTTTTCATTGATAACCTCGAT
ACTCGTCTTCCCCGAATAGCATTGTTTTCCACAAGAACCATAAATGCTGGAGAAGAGCTGACTTTTGATT
ATCAAATGAAAGGTTCTGGAGATATATCTTCAGATTCTATTGACCACAGCCCAGCCAAAAAGAGGGTCAG
AACAGTATGTAAATGTGGAGCTGTGACTTGCAGAGGTTACCTCAACTGACTCGACGCGTCTGCAGAAGCT
TCTAGATAAGTAATGATCATAATCAGCCATATCACATCTGTAGAGGTTTTACTTGCTTTAAAAAACCTCC
CACACCTCCCCCTGAACCTGAAACATAAAATGAATGCAATTGTTGTTGTTAACTTGTTTATTGCAGCTTA
TAATGGTTACAAATAAAGCAATAGCATCACAAATTTCACAAATAAAGCATTTTTTTCACTGCATTCTAGT
TGTGGTTTGTCCAAACTCATCAATGTATCTTATCATGTCTGGATCTGCCGGTCTCCCTATAGTGAGTCGT
ATTAATTTCGATAAGCCAGGTTAACCTGCATTAATGAATCGGCCAACGCGCGGGGAGAGGCGGTTTGCGT
ATTGGGCGCTCTTCCGCTTCCTCGCTCACTGACTCGCTGCGCTCGGTCGTTCGGCTGCGGCGAGCGGTAT
CAGCTCACTCAAAGGCGGTAATACGGTTATCCACAGAATCAGGGGATAACGCAGGAAAGAACATGTGAGC
AAAAGGCCAGCAAAAGGCCAGGAACCGTAAAAAGGCCGCGTTGCTGGCGTTTTTCCATAGGCTCCGCCCC
CCTGACGAGCATCACAAAAATCGACGCTCAAGTCAGAGGTGGCGAAACCCGACAGGACTATAAAGATACC
AGGCGTTTCCCCCTGGAAGCTCCCTCGTGCGCTCTCCTGTTCCGACCCTGCCGCTTACCGGATACCTGTC
CGCCTTTCTCCCTTCGGGAAGCGTGGCGCTTTCTCATAGCTCACGCTGTAGGTATCTCAGTTCGGTGTAG
GTCGTTCGCTCCAAGCTGGGCTGTGTGCACGAACCCCCCGTTCAGCCCGACCGCTGCGCCTTATCCGGTA
ACTATCGTCTTGAGTCCAACCCGGTAAGACACGACTTATCGCCACTGGCAGCAGCCACTGGTAACAGGAT
TAGCAGAGCGAGGTATGTAGGCGGTGCTACAGAGTTCTTGAAGTGGTGGCCTAACTACGGCTACACTAGA
AGAACAGTATTTGGTATCTGCGCTCTGCTGAAGCCAGTTACCTTCGGAAAAAGAGTTGGTAGCTCTTGAT
CCGGCAAACAAACCACCGCTGGTAGCGGTGGTTTTTTTGTTTGCAAGCAGCAGATTACGCGCAGAAAAAA
AGGATCTCAAGAAGATCCTTTGATCTTTTCTACGGGGTCTGACGCTCAGTGGAACGAAAACTCACGTTAA
GGGATTTTGGTCATGAGATTATCAAAAAGGATCTTCACCTAGATCCTTTTAAATTAAAAATGAAGTTTTA
AATCAATCTAAAGTATATATGAGTAAACTTGGTCTGACAGTTACCAATGCTTAATCAGTGAGGCACCTAT
CTCAGCGATCTGTCTATTTCGTTCATCCATAGTTGCCTGACTCCCCGTCGTGTAGATAACTACGATACGG
GAGGGCTTACCATCTGGCCCCAGTGCTGCAATGATACCGCGAGACCCACGCTCACCGGCTCCAGATTTAT
CAGCAATAAACCAGCCAGCCGGAAGGGCCGAGCGCAGAAGTGGTCCTGCAACTTTATCCGCCTCCATCCA
GTCTATTAATTGTTGCCGGGAAGCTAGAGTAAGTAGTTCGCCAGTTAATAGTTTGCGCAACGTTGTTGCC
ATTGCTACAGGCATCGTGGTGTCACGCTCGTCGTTTGGTATGGCTTCATTCAGCTCCGGTTCCCAACGAT
CAAGGCGAGTTACATGATCCCCCATGTTGTGCAAAAAAGCGGTTAGCTCCTTCGGTCCTCCGATCGTTGT
CAGAAGTAAGTTGGCCGCAGTGTTATCACTCATGGTTATGGCAGCACTGCATAATTCTCTTACTGTCATG
CCATCCGTAAGATGCTTTTCTGTGACTGGTGAGTACTCAACCAAGTCATTCTGAGAATAGTGTATGCGGC
GACCGAGTTGCTCTTGCCCGGCGTCAATACGGGATAATACCGCGCCACATAGCAGAACTTTAAAAGTGCT
CATCATTGGAAAACGTTCTTCGGGGCGAAAACTCTCAAGGATCTTACCGCTGTTGAGATCCAGTTCGATG
TAACCCACTCGTGCACCCAACTGATCTTCAGCATCTTTTACTTTCACCAGCGTTTCTGGGTGAGCAAAAA
CAGGAAGGCAAAATGCCGCAAAAAAGGGAATAAGGGCGACACGGAAATGTTGAATACTCATACTCTTCCT
TTTTCAATATTATTGAAGCATTTATCAGGGTTATTGTCTCATGAGCGGATACATATTTGAATGTATTTAG
AAAAATAAACAAATAGGGGTTCCGCG
Features (pLannotate 1.2.2; 13 found; start..end, strand, type, name):
     95..130     +  CDS            rop (fragment): Rop protein, which maintains plasmids at low copy number; rop
    232..283     +  misc_feature   bom (fragment): basis of mobility region from pBR322
    346..364     +  promoter       SP6 promoter: promoter for bacteriophage SP6 RNA polymerase
    379..684     +  promoter       SV40 promoter: SV40 enhancer and early promoter
    735..968     +  CDS            VP16 AD: transcriptional activation domain of herpes simplex virus protein VP16 (Triezenberg et al., 1988; Cousens et al., 1989); UL48
    987..2216    +  CDS            SUV39H2: SUV92_HUMAN - Also known as KMT1B. Experimental evidence at protein level: Swiss-Prot protein existence level 1. Histone methyltransferase that specifically trimethylates 'Lys-9' of histone H3 using monomethylated H3 'Lys-9' as substrate. H3 'Lys-9' trimethylation represents a specific tag for epigenetic transcriptional repression by recruiting HP1 (CBX1, CBX3 and/or CBX5) proteins to methylated histones. Mainly functions in heterochromatin regions, thereby playing a central role in the establishment of constitutive heterochromatin at pericentric and telomere regions. H3 'Lys-9' trimethylation
   2253..2338    +  CDS            large T antigen (fragment): large T antigen from SV40 (simian virus 40)
   2361..2495    +  polyA_signal   SV40 poly(A) signal: SV40 polyadenylation signal
   2506..2524    -  promoter       T7 promoter: promoter for bacteriophage T7 RNA polymerase
   2546..2599    -  CDS            lacI (fragment): lac repressor; lacI; The lac repressor binds to the lac operator to inhibit transcription in E. coli. This inhibition can be relieved by adding lactose or isopropyl-β-D-thiogalactopyranoside (IPTG).
   2782..3370    -  rep_origin     ori: high-copy-number ColE1/pMB1/pBR322/pUC origin of replication
   3541..4401    -  CDS            AmpR: β-lactamase; bla; confers resistance to ampicillin, carbenicillin, and related antibiotics
   4402..4506    -  promoter       AmpR promoter: bla
