[The description below was written by a language model from this plasmid's Addgene catalogue record and pLannotate feature annotations shown in this document.]
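Description:
VPCT-SUV39H2-L is a mammalian expression plasmid built on the pVP16-CT backbone that produces full-length human SUV39H2 (also known as KMT1B; the 410-amino-acid form) fused to the herpes simplex virus VP16 transcriptional activation domain. The annotated 4.5 kb sequence shows an SV40 enhancer/early promoter driving the VP16 activation domain coding region. This is followed shortly downstream by the roughly 1.2 kb SUV39H2 open reading frame, so VP16 sits at the N-terminus of the fusion. The insert was cloned between BamHI, which is retained, and XhoI, which was destroyed during cloning. Transcripts are terminated by an SV40 polyadenylation signal, preceded by a small fragment of SV40 large T antigen sequence that is probably a remnant of the SV40 late-region segment carrying the poly(A) site. SP6 and T7 phage promoters flank the expression cassette.

For propagation in E. coli the plasmid carries a ColE1/pMB1-type origin and a β-lactamase gene under its own promoter, giving ampicillin selection. The catalogue lists it as low copy, although the annotation tool labels the origin generically as high-copy and detects only short fragments of rop, bom and lacI, which appear to be backbone remnants rather than functional elements. No mammalian selection marker is annotated, which suits transient transfection.

SUV39H2 is a histone H3 lysine-9 methyltransferase associated with heterochromatin and transcriptional repression. Fusing it to a strong activation domain is the standard "prey" format for mammalian two-hybrid assays, in which interaction with a DNA-binding-domain fusion partner activates a reporter. The record does not name the assay. The associated study concerns regulation of the androgen receptor by SUV39H2 and melanoma antigen-A11.
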