Addgene plasmid #89137: VPCT-SUV39H2-L
Purpose: mammalian expression of full-length 410 amino acid SUV39H2 histone methyltransferase linked to VP16 activation domain
Depositing lab: Elizabeth Wilson. Depositing organization: University of North Carolina at Chapel Hill. Publication: Androgen receptor regulation by histone methyltransferase Suppressor of variegation 3-9 homolog 2 and Melanoma antigen-A11. Askew EB, Bai S, Parris AB, Minges JT, Wilson EM. Mol Cell Endocrinol. 2017 Mar 5;443:42-51. doi: 10.1016/j.mce.2016.12.028. Epub 2016 Dec 29. PubMed 28042025.
Backbone
  Vector backbone: pVP16-CT
  Vector type: Mammalian Expression
Growth in bacteria
  Bacterial resistance: Ampicillin, 100 μg/mL
  Growth temperature: 37°C
  Growth strain: DH5alpha
  Copy number: Low Copy
Gene/Insert
  Gene/Insert name: SUV39H2
  Species: H. sapiens (human)
  Insert size (bp): 1200
  Entrez Gene: SUV39H2 (a.k.a. KMT1B)
  Tag / fusion protein: VP16 (N terminal on backbone)
  Cloning method: Restriction Enzyme; 5′ cloning site BamHI (not destroyed); 3′ cloning site XhoI (destroyed during cloning)
Terms and licenses: Academic/Nonprofit Terms; Industry Terms: Not Available to Industry
How to cite: VPCT-SUV39H2-L was a gift from Elizabeth Wilson (Addgene plasmid # 89137 ; http://n2t.net/addgene:89137 ; RRID:Addgene_89137)
